>Addgene plasmid #85613 | pAW016-2 | addgene full sequence | sequence record 169715 | Addgene NGS Result
CCCCGATCAGTGGCTGGATCGGCCCGATATTTTAGCTGACGATATCAAACTGATGAAGCTTTCTCATACG
AATACGTTTTCTGTCGGCATTTTTGCATGGAGCGCACTTGAGCCGGAGGAGGGCGTATATCAATTTGAAT
GGCTGGATGATATTTTTGAGCGGATTCACAGTATAGGCGGCCGGGTCATATTAGCAACGCCGAGCGGAGC
CCGTCCGGCCTGGCTGTCGCAAACCTATCCGGAAGTTTTGCGCGTCAATGCCTCCCGCGTCAAACAGCTG
CACGGCGGAAGGCACAACCACTGCCTCACATCTAAAGTCTACCGAGAAAAAACACGGCACATCAACCGCT
TATTAGCAGAACGATACGGACATCACCCGGCGCTGTTAATGTGGCACATTTCAAACGAATACGGGGGAGA
TTGCCACTGTGAATCGATGCGGCCGCTCTAGATCAGTCACCTCCTAGCTGACTCAAATCAATGCGTGTTT
CATAAAGACCAGTGATGGATTGATGGATAAGAGTGGCATCTAAAACTTCTTTTGTAGACGTATATCGTTT
ACGATCAATTGTTGTATCAAAATATTTAAAAGCAGCGGGAGCTCCAAGATTCGTCAACGTAAATAAATGA
ATAATATTTTCTGCTTGTTCACGTATTGGTTTGTCTCTATGTTTGTTATATGCACTAAGAACTTTATCTA
AATTGGCATCTGCTAAAATAACACGCTTAGAAAATTCACTGATTTGCTCAATAATCTCATCTAAATAATG
CTTATGCTGCTCCACAAACAATTGTTTTTGTTCGTTATCTTCTGGACTACCCTTCAACTTTTCATAATGA
CTAGCTAAATATAAAAAATTCACATATTTGCTTGGCAGAGCCAGCTCATTTCCTTTTTGTAATTCTCCGG
CACTAGCCAGCATCCGTTTACGACCGTTTTCTAACTCAAAAAGACTATATTTAGGTAGTTTAATGATTAA
GTCTTTTTTAACTTCCTTATATCCTTTAGCTTCTAAAAAGTCAATCGGATTTTTTTCAAAGGAACTTCTT
TCCATAATTGTGATCCCTAGTAACTCTTTAACGGATTTTAACTTCTTCGATTTCCCTTTTTCCACCTTAG
CAACCACTAGGACTGAATAAGCTACCGTTGGACTATCAAAACCACCATATTTTTTTGGATCCCAGTCTTT
TTTACGAGCAATAAGCTTGTCCGAATTTCTTTTTGGTAAAATTGACTCCTTGGAGAATCCGCCTGTCTGT
ACTTCTGTTTTCTTGACAATATTGACTTGGGGCATGGACAATACTTTGCGCACTGTGGCAAAATCTCGCC
CTTTATCCCAGACAATTTCTCCAGTTTCCCCATTAGTTTCGATTAGAGGGCGTTTGCGAATCTCTCCATT
TGCAAGTGTAATTTCTGTTTTGAAGAAGTTCATGATATTAGAGTAAAAGAAATATTTTGCGGTTGCTTTG
CCTATTTCTTGCTCAGACTTAGCAATCATTTTACGAACATCATAAACTTTATAATCACCATAGACAAACT
CCGATTCAAGTTTTGGATATTTCTTAATCAAAGCAGTTCCAACGACGGCATTTAGATACGCATCATGGGC
ATGATGGTAATTGTTAATCTCACGTACTTTATAGAATTGGAAATCTTTTCGGAAGTCAGAAACTAATTTA
GATTTTAAGGTAATCACTTTAACCTCTCGAATAAGTTTATCATTTTCATCGTATTTAGTATTCATGCGAC
TATCCAAAATTTGTGCCACATGCTTAGTGATTTGGCGAGTTTCAACCAATTGGCGTTTGATAAAACCAGC
TTTATCAAGTTCACTCAAACCTCCACGTTCAGCTTTCGTTAAATTATCAAACTTACGTTGAGTGATTAAC
TTGGCGTTTAGAAGTTGTCTCCAATAGTTTTTCATCTTTTTGACTACTTCTTCACTTGGAACGTTATCCG
ATTTACCACGATTTTTATCAGAACGCGTTAAGACCTTATTGTCTATTGAATCGTCTTTAAGGAAACTTTG
TGGAACAATGTGATCGACATCATAATCACTTAAACGATTAATATCTAATTCTTGGTCCACATACATGTCT
CTTCCATTTTGGAGATAATAGAGATAGAGCTTTTCATTTTGCAATTGAGTATTTTCAACAGGATGCTCTT
TAAGAATCTGACTTCCTAATTCTTTGATACCTTCTTCGATTCGTTTCATACGCTCTCGCGAATTTTTCTG
GCCCTTTTGAGTTGTCTGATTTTCACGTGCCATTTCAATAACGATATTTTCTGGCTTATGCCGCCCCATT
ACTTTGACCAATTCATCAACAACTTTTACAGTCTGTAAAATACCTTTTTTAATAGCAGGGCTACCAGCTA
AATTTGCAATATGTTCATGTAAACTATCGCCTTGTCCAGACACTTGTGCTTTTTGAATGTCTTCTTTAAA
TGTCAAACTATCATCATGGATCAGCTGCATAAAATTGCGATTGGCAAAACCATCTGATTTCAAAAAATCT
AATATTGTTTTGCCAGATTGCTTATCCCTAATACCATTAATCAATTTTCGAGACAAACGTCCCCAACCAG
TATAACGGCGACGTTTAAGCTGTTTCATCACCTTATCATCAAAGAGGTGAGCATATGTTTTAAGTCTTTC
CTCAATCATCTCCCTATCTTCAAATAAGGTCAATGTTAAAACAATATCCTCTAAGATATCTTCATTTTCT
TCATTATCCAAAAAATCTTTATCTTTAATAATTTTTAGCAAATCATGGTAGGTACCTAATGAAGCATTAA
ATCTATCTTCAACTCCTGAAATTTCAACACTATCAAAACATTCTATTTTTTTGAAATAATCTTCTTTTAA
TTGCTTAACGGTTACTTTTCGATTTGTTTTGAAGAGTAAATCAACAATGGCTTTCTTCTGTTCACCTGAA
AGAAATGCTGGTTTTCGCATTCCTTCAGTAACATATTTGACCTTTGTCAATTCGTTATAAACCGTAAAAT
ACTCATAAAGCAAACTATGTTTTGGTAGTACTTTTTCATTTGGAAGATTTTTATCAAAGTTTGTCATGCG
TTCAATAAATGATTGAGCTGAAGCACCTTTATCGACAACTTCTTCAAAATTCCATGGGGTAATTGTTTCT
TCAGACTTCCGAGTCATCCATGCAAAACGACTATTGCCACGCGCCAATGGACCAACATAATAAGGAATTC
GAAAAGTCAAGATTTTTTCAATCTTCTCACGATTGTCTTTTAAAAATGGATAAAAGTCTTCTTGTCTTCT
CAAAATAGCATGCAGCTCACCCAAGTGAATTTGATGGGGAATAGAGCCGTTGTCAAAGGTCCGTTGCTTG
CGCAGCAAATCTTCACGATTTAGTTTCACCAATAATTCCTCAGTACCATCCATTTTTTCTAAAATTGGTT
TGATAAATTTATAAAATTCTTCTTGGCTAGCTCCCCCATCAATATAACCTGCATATCCGTTTTTTGATTG
ATCAAAAAAGATTTCTTTATACTTTTCTGGAAGTTGTTGTCGAACTAAAGCTTTTAAAAGAGTCAAGTCT
TGATGATGTTCATCGTAGCGTTTAATCATTGAAGCTGATAGGGGAGCCTTAGTTATTTCAGTATTTACTC
TTAGGATATCTGAAAGTAAAATAGCATCTGATAAATTCTTAGCTGCCAAAAACAAATCAGCATATTGATC
TCCAATTTGCGCCAATAAATTATCTAAATCATCATCGTAAGTATCTTTTGAAAGCTGTAATTTAGCATCT
TCTGCCAAATCAAAATTTGATTTAAAATTAGGGGTCAAACCCAATGACAAAGCAATGAGATTCCCAAATA
AGCCATTTTTCTTCTCACCGGGGAGCTGAGCAATGAGATTTTCTAATCGTCTTGATTTACTCAATCGTGC
AGAAAGAATCGCTTTAGCATCTACTCCACTTGCGTTAATAGGGTTTTCTTCAAATAATTGATTGTAGGTT
TGTACCAACTGGATAAATAGTTTGTCCACATCACTATTATCAGGATTTAAATCTCCCTCAATCAAAAAAT
GACCACGAAACTTAATCATATGCGCTAAGGCCAAATAGATTAAGCGCAAATCCGCTTTATCAGTAGAATC
TACCAATTTTTTTCGCAGATGATAGATAGTTGGATATTTCTCATGATAAGCAACTTCATCTACTATATTT
CCAAAAATAGGATGACGTTCATGCTTCTTGTCTTCTTCCACCAAAAAAGACTCTTCAAGTCGATGAAAGA
AACTATCATCTACTTTCGCCATCTCATTTGAAAAAATCTCCTGTAGATAACAAATACGATTCTTCCGACG
TGTATACCTTCTACGAGCTGTCCGTTTGAGACGAGTCGCTTCCGCTGTCTCTCCACTGTCAAATAAAAGA
GCCCCTATAAGATTTTTTTTGATACTGTGGCGGTCTGTATTTCCCAGAACCTTGAACTTTTTAGACGGAA
CCTTATATTCATCAGTGATCACCGCCCATCCGACGCTATTTGTGCCGATATCTAAGCCTATTGAGTATTT
CTTATCCATTTTTGCCTCCTAAAATAAAAAGTTTAAATTAAATCCATAATGAGTTTGATGATTTCAATAA
TAGTTTTAATGACCTCCGAAATTAGTTTAATATGCTTTAATTTTTCTTTTTCAAAATATCTCTTCAAAAA
ATATTACCCAATACTTAATAATAAATAGATTATAACACAAAATTCTTTTAAAAAGTAGTTTATTTTGTTA
TCATTCTATAGTATTAAGTATTGTTTTATGGCTGATAAATTTCTTTGAATTTCTCCTTGATTATTTGTTA
TAAAAGTTATAAAATAATCTTGTTGGAACCATTCAAAACAGCATAGCAAGTTAAAATAAGGCTAGTCCGT
TATCAACTTGAAAAAGTGGCACCGAGTCGGTGCTTTTTTTGATACTTCTATTCTACTCTGACTGCAAACC
AAAAAAACAAGCGCTTTCAAAACGCTTGTTTTATCATTTTTAGGGAAATTAATCTCTTAATCCTTTTATC
ATTCTACATTTAGGCGCTGCCATCTTGCTAAACCTACTAAGCTCCACAGGATGATTTCGTAATCCCGCAA
GAGGCCCGGCAGTACCGGCATAACCAAGCCTATGCCTACAGCATCCAGGGTGACGGTGCCGAGGATGACG
ATGAGCGCATTGTTAGATTTCATACACGGTGCCTGACTGCGTTAGCAATTTAACTGTGATAAACTACCGC
ATTATCTAGAGTCTAGGGACCTCTTTAGCTCCTTGGAAGCTGTCAGTAGTATACCTAATAATTTATCTAC
ATTCCCTTTAGTAACGTGTAACTTTCCAAATTTACAAAAGCGACTCATAGAATTATTTCCTCCCGTTAAA
TAATAGATAACTATTAAAAATAGACAATACTTGCTCATAAGTAACGGTACTTAAATTGTTTACTTTGGCG
TGTTTCATTGCTTGATGAAACTGATTTTTAGTAAACAGTTGACGATATTCTCGATTGACCCATTTTGAAA
CAAAGTACGTATATAGCTTCCAATATTTATCTGGAACATCTGTGGTATGGCGGGTAAGTTTTATTAAGAC
ACTGTTTACTTTTGGTTTAGGATGAAAGCATTCCGCTGGCAGCTTAAGCAATTGCTGAATCGAGACTTGA
GTGTGCAAGAGCAACCCTAGTGTTCGGTGAATATCCAAGGTACGCTTGTAGAATCCTTCTTCAACAATCA
GATAGATGTCAGACGCATGGCTTTCAAAAACCACTTTTTTAATAATTTGTGTGCTTAAATGGTAAGGAAT
ACTCCCAACAATTTTATACCTCTGTTTGTTAGGGAATTGAAACTGTAGAATATCTTGGTGAATTAAAGTG
ACACGAGTATTCAGTTTTAATTTTTCTGACGATAAGTTGAATAGATGACTGTCTAATTCAATAGACGTTA
CCTGTTTACTTATTTTAGCCAGTTTCGTCGTTAAATGCCCTTTACCTGTTCCAATTTCGTAAACGGTATC
GGTTTCTTTTAAATTCAATTGTTTTATTATTTGGTTGAGTACTTTTTCACTCGTTAAAAAGTTTTGAGAA
TATTTTATATTTTTGTTCATGTAATCACTCCTTCTTAATTACAAATTTTTAGCATCTAATTTAACTTCAA
TTCCTATTATACAAAATTTTAAGATACTGCACTATCAACACACTCTTAAGTTTGCTTCTAAGTCTTATTT
CCATAACTTCTTTTACGTTTCCGCCATTCTTTGCTGTTTCGATTTTTATGATATGGTGCAAGTCAGCACG
AACACGAACCGTCTTATCTCCCATTATATCTTTTTTTGCACTGATTGGTGTATCATTTCGTTTTTCTTTT
TGTGCTAGAGGATCAATTCTTGAAGACGAAAGGGCCTCGTGATACGCCTATTTTTATAGGTTAATGTCAT
GATAATAATGGTTTCTTAGACGTCAGGTGGCACTTTTCGGGGAAATGTGCGCGGAACCCCTATTTGTTTA
TTTTTCTAAATACATTCAAATATGTATCCGCTCATGAGACAATAACCCTGATAAATGCTTCAATAATATT
GAAAAAGGAAGAGTGCGGCCGCCCGCGGGAGCTCCCCGGGACGTTCTTGCCATTGCTGCATAAAAAACGC
CCGGCGGCAACCGAGCGTTCTGAATTAATTAATCATCGCGACTGCAGAGATATCGATTTCAAGCTATATT
TGGAGTTGAGCCTCTTGAAACGGACACCCTGTATCCGAAGGATCGAAACGCTGTCAGCTACCGCAGCCAA
ATATATGAAATGAAGGATTATGCAACCGTGATTGATGTAAAGACAGCTTCAGTGGAAGCGGTGTATCAAG
AAGATTTTTATGCGCGCACGCCAGCGGTCACAAGCCATGAGTATCAGCAGGGCAAGGCGTATTTTATCGG
CGCGCGTTTGGAGGATCAATTTCAGCGTGATTTCTATGAGGGTCTGATCACAGACCTGTCTCTCTCTCCA
GTTTTTCCGGTTCGGCACGGAAAAGGCGTCTCCGTACAAGCGAGGCAGGATCAGGACAATGATTATATTT
TTGTCATGAATTTCACGGAAGAAAAACAGCTGGTCACGTTTGATCAGAGTGTGAAGGACATAATGACAGG
AGACATATTGTCAGGCGACCTGACGATGGAAAAGTATGAAGTGAGAATTGTCGTAAACACACATTAGCCC
ATCATTCTTGAAGACGAAAGGGCCTCGTGATACGCCTATTTTTATAGGTTAATGTCATGATAATAATGGT
TTCTTAGACGTCAGGTGGCACTTTTCGGGGAAATGTGCGCGGAACCCCTATTTGTTTATTTTTCTAAATA
CATTCAAATATGTATCCGCTCATGAGACAATAACCCTGATAAATGCTTCAATAATATTGAAAAAGGAAGA
GTATGAGTATTCAACATTTCCGTGTCGCCCTTATTCCCTTTTTTGCGGCATTTTGCCTTCCTGTTTTTGC
TCACCCAGAAACGCTGGTGAAAGTAAAAGATGCTGAAGATCAGTTGGGTGCACGAGTGGGTTACATCGAA
CTGGATCTCAACAGCGGTAAGATCCTTGAGAGTTTTCGCCCCGAAGAACGTTTTCCAATGATGAGCACTT
TTAAAGTTCTGCTATGTGGCGCGGTATTATCCCGTGTTGACGCCGGGCAAGAGCAACTCGGTCGCCGCAT
ACACTATTCTCAGAATGACTTGGTTGAGTACTCACCAGTCACAGAAAAGCATCTTACGGATGGCATGACA
GTAAGAGAATTATGCAGTGCTGCCATAACCATGAGTGATAACACTGCGGCCAACTTACTTCTGACAACGA
TCGGAGGACCGAAGGAGCTAACCGCTTTTTTGCACAACATGGGGGATCATGTAACTCGCCTTGATCGTTG
GGAACCGGAGCTGAATGAAGCCATACCAAACGACGAGCGTGACACCACGATGCCTGCAGCAATGGCAACA
ACGTTGCGCAAACTATTAACTGGCGAACTACTTACTCTAGCTTCCCGGCAACAATTAATAGACTGGATGG
AGGCGGATAAAGTTGCAGGACCACTTCTGCGCTCGGCCCTTCCGGCTGGCTGGTTTATTGCTGATAAATC
TGGAGCCGGTGAGCGTGGGTCTCGCGGTATCATTGCAGCACTGGGGCCAGATGGTAAGCCCTCCCGTATC
GTAGTTATCTACACGACGGGGAGTCAGGCAACTATGGATGAACGAAATAGACAGATCGCTGAGATAGGTG
CCTCACTGATTAAGCATTGGTAACTGTCAGACCAAGTTTACTCATATATACTTTAGATTGATTTAAAACT
TCATTTTTAATTTAAAAGGATCTAGGTGAAGATCCTTTTTGATAATCTCATGACCAAAATCCCTTAACGT
GAGTTTTCGTTCCACTGAGCGTCAGACCCCGTAGAAAAGATCAAAGGATCTTCTTGAGATCCTTTTTTTC
TGCGCGTAATCTGCTGCTTGCAAACAAAAAAACCACCGCTACCAGCGGTGGTTTGTTTGCCGGATCAAGA
GCTACCAACTCTTTTTCCGAAGGTAACTGGCTTCAGCAGAGCGCAGATACCAAATACTGTCCTTCTAGTG
TAGCCGTAGTTAGGCCACCACTTCAAGAACTCTGTAGCACCGCCTACATACCTCGCTCTGCTAATCCTGT
TACCAGTGGCTGCTGCCAGTGGCGATAAGTCGTGTCTTACCGGGTTGGACTCAAGACGATAGTTACCGGA
TAAGGCGCAGCGGTCGGGCTGAACGGGGGGTTCGTGCACACAGCCCAGCTTGGAGCGAACGACCTACACC
GAACTGAGATACCTACAGCGTGAGCTATGAGAAAGCGCCACGCTTCCCGAAGGGAGAAAGGCGGACAGGT
ATCCGGTAAGCGGCAGGGTCGGAACAGGAGAGCGCACGAGGGAGCTTCCAGGGGGAAACGCCTGGTATCT
TTATAGTCCTGTCGGGTTTCGCCACCTCTGACTTGAGCGTCGATTTTTGTGATGCTCGTCAGGGGGGCGG
AGCCTATGGAAAAACGCCAGCAACGCGGCCTTTTTACGGTTCCTGGCCTTTTGCTGGCCTTTTGCTCACA
TGTTCTTTCCTGCGTTATCCCCTGATTCTGTGGATAACCGTATTACCGCCTTTGAGTGAGCTGATACCGC
TCGCCGCAGCCGAACGACCGAGCGCAGCGAGTCAGTGAGCGAGGAAGCGGAAGAGCGCCTGATGCGGTAT
TTTCTCCTTACGCATCTGTGCGGTATTTCATACCGCATATGGTGCACTCTCAGTACAATCTGCTCTGATG
CCGCATAGTTAAGCCAGTATACACTCCGCTATCGCTACGTGACTGGGTCATGGCTGCGCCCCGACACCCG
CCAACACCCGCTGACGCGCCCTGACGGGCTTGTCTGCTCCCGGCATCCGCTTACAGACAAGCTGTGACCG
TCTCCGGGAGCTGCATGTGTCAGAGGTTTTCACCGTCATCACCGAAACGCGCGAGGCAGCTGCGGTAAAG
CTCATCAGCGTGGTCGTGAAGCGATTCACAGATGTCTGCCTGTTCATCCGCGTCCAGCTCGTTGAGTTTC
TCCAGAAGCGTTAATGTCTGGCTTCTGATAAAGCGGGCCATGTTAAGGGCGGTTTTTTCCTGTTTGGTCA
CTGATGCCTCCGTGTAAGGGGGATTTCTGTTCATGGGGGTAATGATACCGATGAAACGAGAGAGGATGCT
CACGATACGGGTTACTGATGATGAACATGCCCGGTTACTGGAACGTTGTGAGGGTAAACAACTGGCGGTA
TGGATGCGGCGGGACCAGAGAAAAATCACTCAGGGTCAATGCCAGCGCTTCGTTAATACAGATGTAGGTG
TTCCACAGGGTAGCCAGCAGCATCCTGCGATGCAGATCCGGAACATAATGGTGCAGGGCGCTGACTTCCG
CGTTTCCAGACTTTACGAAACACGGAAACCGAAGACCATTCATGTTGTTGCTCAGGTCGCAGACGTTTTG
CAGCAGCAGTCGCTTCACGTTCGCTCGCGTATCGGTGGTTCATTCTGCTAACCAGTAAGGCAACCCCGCC
AGCCTAGCCGGGTCCTCAACGACAGGAGCACGATCATGCGCACCCGTGGCCAGGACCCAACGCTGCCCGA
GATGCGCCGCGTGCGGCTGCTGGAGATGGCGGACGCGATGGATATGTTCTGCCAAGGGTTGGTTTGCGCA
TTCACAGTTCTCCGCAAGAATTGATTGGCTCCAATTCTTGGAGTGGTGAATCCGTTAGCGAGGTGCCGCC
GGCTTCCATTCAGGTCGAGGTGGCCCGGCTCCATGCACCGCGACGCAACGCGGGGAGGCAGACAAGGTAT
AGGGCGGCGCCTACAATCCATGCCAACCCGTTCCATGTGCTCGCCGAGGCGGCATAAATCGCCGTGACGA
TCAGCGGTCCAATGATCGAAGTTAGGCTGGTAAGAGCCGCGAGCGATCCTTGAAGCTGTCCCTGATGGTC
GTCATCTACCTGCCTGGACAGCATGGCCTGCAACGCGGGCATCCCGATGCCGCCGGAAGCGAGAAGAATC
ATAATGGGGAAGGCCATCCAGCCTCGCGTCGCGACTAAGAAAATGCCGTCAAATCCGCTCGCCATGACTT
CACTAACGATGCCTTTGAAAATCTTCAAGTTCTCTTCTACTAATTCAAGGCGTGTCTCACCAGGTTTTTG
GTTTGCTCCGGCGCAAATGCAGACAATATCAGGATGGGGTGATGTCAAAGCTTGAAAAAACGCACGTAAC
AAAAGCAAAATTTATGCTCCATGGGGGAGACTACAA
Features (pLannotate 1.2.2; 16 found; start..end, strand, type, name):
    453..4559    -  CDS            Cas9: Cas9 (Csn1) endonuclease from the Streptococcus pyogenes Type II CRISPR/Cas system generates RNA-guided double strand breaks in DNA
   4855..4933    +  misc_RNA       tracrRNA: trans-activating CRISPR RNA for the Streptococcus pyogenes CRISPR/Cas9 system
   5102..5203    -  CDS            TcR (fragment): tetracycline efflux protein; tet; confers resistance to tetracycline
   5376..6110    -  CDS            erm: ERM_STREE - Experimental evidence at protein level: Swiss-Prot protein existence level 1. This protein produces a dimethylation of the adenine residue at position 2085 in 23S rRNA, resulting in reduced affinity between ribosomes and macrolide-lincosamide-streptogramin B antibiotics. From Streptococcus pneumoniae.
   6490..6594    +  promoter       AmpR promoter: bla
   6640..6674    -  terminator     lambda t0 terminator: minimal transcription terminator from phage lambda (Scholtissek and Grosse, 1987)
   6710..7204    +  CDS            ganA (fragment): BGAL2_BACSU - Also known as galO From Bacillus subtilis (strain 168).
   7318..7422    +  promoter       AmpR promoter: bla
   7423..8283    +  CDS            AmpR: β-lactamase; bla; confers resistance to ampicillin, carbenicillin, and related antibiotics
   8454..9042    +  rep_origin     ori: high-copy-number ColE1/pMB1/pBR322/pUC origin of replication
   9228..9368    -  misc_feature   bom: basis of mobility region from pBR322
   9470..9661    -  CDS            rop: Rop protein, which maintains plasmids at low copy number; rop
   9678..10058   +  CDS            YPB1_ECOLX: Protein predicted: Swiss-Prot protein existence level 4. From Escherichia coli.
  10300..10604   -  CDS            TcR (fragment): tetracycline efflux protein; tet; confers resistance to tetracycline
  10597..10740   -  CDS            ldh (fragment): LDH_MYCPN - Experimental evidence at protein level: Swiss-Prot protein existence level 1. Catalyzes the conversion of lactate to pyruvate. From Mycoplasma pneumoniae (strain ATCC 29342 / M129).
  10794..433     +  CDS            ganA (fragment) (across the origin): BGAL2_BACSU - Also known as galO From Bacillus subtilis (strain 168).
