[The description below was written by a language model from this plasmid's Addgene catalogue record and pLannotate feature annotations shown in this document.]
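Description:
pAW016-2 is an integration vector for placing the Streptococcus pyogenes Cas9 nuclease and its tracrRNA into the Bacillus subtilis chromosome. It is built on a modified pAX01 backbone of about 6 kb, with a total size of roughly 10.8 kb. In E. coli it replicates from a ColE1/pMB1-type origin and is selected with ampicillin through the bla gene. The backbone also carries pBR322-derived remnants: the bom site, rop, and fragments of the tetracycline resistance gene. The catalogue lists the plasmid as high copy, even though rop is annotated. No origin functional in Bacillus is annotated, consistent with a plasmid that must integrate to persist in that host.

The payload is a roughly 4.8 kb cas9-tracrRNA segment, partly derived from the pCas9 plasmid. It comprises the full Cas9 coding sequence on the reverse strand and the tracrRNA on the forward strand just beyond its start, so the two are divergently oriented. The promoter driving cas9 is not annotated and the record does not state it. An erm methylase gene conferring erythromycin (macrolide-lincosamide-streptogramin B) resistance lies next to this segment and serves as the selectable marker in B. subtilis. Cas9, tracrRNA and erm sit between two fragments of the B. subtilis ganA (beta-galactosidase) gene. These fragments presumably act as homology arms that direct double-crossover insertion of the cassette at that locus, leaving the E. coli backbone behind.

The plasmid belongs to a CRISPR-Cas9 toolkit for B. subtilis engineering. The resulting strain would carry chromosomal Cas9 and tracrRNA, with targeting crRNAs or guides and any repair templates presumably supplied from separate constructs.
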