Addgene plasmid #85613: pAW016-2
Purpose: Cas9-tracrRNA integration vector for Bacillus subtilis
Depositing lab: Perry Chou. Depositing organization: University of Waterloo. Publication: Development of a CRISPR-Cas9 toolkit for comprehensive engineering of Bacillus subtilis. Westbrook AW, Moo-Young M, Chou CP. Appl Environ Microbiol. 2016 Jun 3. pii: AEM.01159-16. 10.1128/AEM.01159-16 PubMed 27260361.
Backbone
  Vector backbone: modified pAX01 (ColE1)
  Backbone size w/o insert (bp): 6015
  Total vector size (bp): 10817
  Modifications to backbone: Please see corresponding manuscript for plasmid construction details.
  Vector type: Bacterial Expression
Growth in bacteria
  Bacterial resistance: Ampicillin, 100 μg/mL
  Growth temperature: 37°C
  Growth strain: HI-Control 10G
  Growth instructions: Use 0.5 ug/mL erythromycin for cloning in B. subtilis
  Copy number: High Copy
Gene/Insert
  Gene/Insert name: cas9-tracrRNA
  Species: S. pyogenes
  Insert size (bp): 4802
Resource information
  A portion of this plasmid was derived from a plasmid made by: pCas9, Luciano Marraffini
Terms and licenses: Academic/Nonprofit Terms; Industry Terms: Not Available to Industry
How to cite: pAW016-2 was a gift from Perry Chou (Addgene plasmid # 85613 ; http://n2t.net/addgene:85613 ; RRID:Addgene_85613)
